>Addgene plasmid #33294 | pT7-S3T1L | depositor full sequence | sequence record 39525 | pT7-S3T1L sequence 4274 bps
ATCGATCCCGGGTTAATACGACTCACTATAGCTAAAGTCACGCCTGTTGTCGTCACTATGGCTTCCTCAC
TCAGGGCTGCGATCTCTAAGATCAAGAGAGATGATGTTGGTCAGCAAGTTTGTCCAAATTATGTCATGCT
TAGATCATCGGTCACAACGAAGGTGGTACGAAACGTTGTTGAGTATCAAATCCGTACAGGTGGATTCTTT
TCGTGCCTAGCTATGTTGAGACCGCTCCAGTATGCTAAACGTGAGCGTCTGCTTGGACAAAGGAATCTGG
AACGCATATCGACTAGGGACATTCTTCAGACACGCGATTTGCACTCATTGTGCATGCCAACTCCTGACGC
GCCAATGTCCAATCATCAGGCAGCCACCATGAGAGAGCTGATCTGCAGCTACTTCAAGGTCGACCACACT
GATGGGTTGAAATATATACCCATGGATGAGAGATATTCTCCATCATCGCTTGCCAGATTGTTCACTATGG
GTATGGCTGGACTACACATTACCACTGAGCCTTCCTACAAACGTGTGCCCATCATGCACTTGGCAGCAGA
TTTGGACTGCATGACGTTAGCTTTACCCTACATGATTACACTTGATGGTGACACAGTGGTACCTGTCGCC
CCAACGCTTTCTGCAGAACAGCTTTTGGATGATGGACTTAAGGGATTAGCATGCATGGATATCTCATACG
GATGTGAGGTGGACGCTAGCAACCGATCAGCTGGTGATCAGAGCATGGATTCTTCACGATGCATCAATGA
GTTATATTGCGAGGAAACGGCAGAAGCTATCTGTGTACTCAAAACATGTCTTGTGCTGAACTGTATGCAA
TTCAAACTTGAGATGGATGATTTAGCACACAACGCTACTGAGCTGGACAAGATACAGATGATGATACCTT
TTAGTGAACGTGTTTTCAGAATGGCTTCTTCATTTGCTACCATTGATGCCCAGTGTTTCAGGTTTTGTGT
GATGATGAAGGATAAGAATTTGAAGATAGACATGCGTGAAACGATGAGACTTTGGACTCGATCGGCGTTG
GACGATTCAGTGGTTACGTCATCTTTGAGTATTTCGCTGGATCGAGGTCGATGGGTAGCAGCTGATGCTA
CTGATGCTAGATTGCTGGTGTTTCCAATTCGCGTGTAATGGGTGAGTGAGCCGATGTGGTCGCCAAGACA
TGTGCCGGTGTCTTGGTGGTGGGTGGCGCCTAATCATCGGGTCGGCATGGCATCTCCACCTCCTCGCGGT
CCGACCTGGGCATCCGAAGGAGGACGTCGTCCACTCGGATGGCTAAGGGAGAGCTCAAAAAAAAGGATCC
GGCTGCTAACAAAGCCCGAAAGGAAGCTGAGTTGGCTGCTGCCACCGCTGAGCAATAACTAGCATAACCC
CTTGGGGCCTCTAAACGGGTCTTGAGGGGTTTTTTGCTGAAAGGAGGAACTATATCCGGATCGAGATCCT
CTAGAGTCGACCTGCAGGCATGCAAGCTTGTATTCTATAGTGTCACCTAAATCGTATGTGTATGATACAT
AAGGTTATGTATTAATTGTAGCCGCGTTCTAACGACAATATGTACAAGCCTAATTGTGTAGCATCTGGCT
TACTGAAGCAGACCCTATCATCTCTCTCGTAAACTGCCGTCAGAGTCGGTTTGGTTGGACGAACCTTCTG
AGTTTCTGGTAACGCCGTTCCGCACCCCGGAAATGGTCAGCGAACCAATCAGCAGGGTCATCGCTAGCCA
GATCCTCTACGCCGGACGCATCGTGGCCGGCATCACCGGCGCCACAGGTGCGGTTGCTGGCGCCTATATC
GCCGACATCACCGATGGGGAAGATCGGGCTCGCCACTTCGGGCTCATGAGCGCTTGTTTCGGCGTGGGTA
TGGTGGCAGGCCCCGTGGCCGGGGGACTGTTGGGCGCCATCTCCTTGCACCATTCCTTGCGGCGGCGGTG
CTCAACGGCCTCAACCTACTACTGGGCTGCTTCCTAATGCAGGAGTCGCATAAGGGAGAGCGTCGATATG
GTGCACTCTCAGTACAATCTGCTCTGATGCCGCATAGTTAAGCCAGCCCCGACACCCGCCAACACCCGCT
GACGCGCCCTGACGGGCTTGTCTGCTCCCGGCATCCGCTTACAGACAAGCTGTGACCGTCTCCGGGAGCT
GCATGTGTCAGAGGTTTTCACCGTCATCACCGAAACGCGCGAGACGAAAGGGCCTCGTGATACGCCTATT
TTTATAGGTTAATGTCATGATAATAATGGTTTCTTAGACGTCAGGTGGCACTTTTCGGGGAAATGTGCGC
GGAACCCCTATTTGTTTATTTTTCTAAATACATTCAAATATGTATCCGCTCATGAGACAATAACCCTGAT
AAATGCTTCAATAATATTGAAAAAGGAAGAGTATGAGTATTCAACATTTCCGTGTCGCCCTTATTCCCTT
TTTTGCGGCATTTTGCCTTCCTGTTTTTGCTCACCCAGAAACGCTGGTGAAAGTAAAAGATGCTGAAGAT
CAGTTGGGTGCACGAGTGGGTTACATCGAACTGGATCTCAACAGCGGTAAGATCCTTGAGAGTTTTCGCC
CCGAAGAACGTTTTCCAATGATGAGCACTTTTAAAGTTCTGCTATGTGGCGCGGTATTATCCCGTATTGA
CGCCGGGCAAGAGCAACTCGGTCGCCGCATACACTATTCTCAGAATGACTTGGTTGAGTACTCACCAGTC
ACAGAAAAGCATCTTACGGATGGCATGACAGTAAGAGAATTATGCAGTGCTGCCATAACCATGAGTGATA
ACACTGCGGCCAACTTACTTCTGACAACGATCGGAGGACCGAAGGAGCTAACCGCTTTTTTGCACAACAT
GGGGGATCATGTAACTCGCCTTGATCGTTGGGAACCGGAGCTGAATGAAGCCATACCAAACGACGAGCGT
GACACCACGATGCCTGTAGCAATGGCAACAACGTTGCGCAAACTATTAACTGGCGAACTACTTACTCTAG
CTTCCCGGCAACAATTAATAGACTGGATGGAGGCGGATAAAGTTGCAGGACCACTTCTGCGCTCGGCCCT
TCCGGCTGGCTGGTTTATTGCTGATAAATCTGGAGCCGGTGAGCGTGGGTCTCGCGGTATCATTGCAGCA
CTGGGGCCAGATGGTAAGCCCTCCCGTATCGTAGTTATCTACACGACGGGGAGTCAGGCAACTATGGATG
AACGAAATAGACAGATCGCTGAGATAGGTGCCTCACTGATTAAGCATTGGTAACTGTCAGACCAAGTTTA
CTCATATATACTTTAGATTGATTTAAAACTTCATTTTTAATTTAAAAGGATCTAGGTGAAGATCCTTTTT
GATAATCTCATGACCAAAATCCCTTAACGTGAGTTTTCGTTCCACTGAGCGTCAGACCCCGTAGAAAAGA
TCAAAGGATCTTCTTGAGATCCTTTTTTTCTGCGCGTAATCTGCTGCTTGCAAACAAAAAAACCACCGCT
ACCAGCGGTGGTTTGTTTGCCGGATCAAGAGCTACCAACTCTTTTTCCGAAGGTAACTGGCTTCAGCAGA
GCGCAGATACCAAATACTGTCCTTCTAGTGTAGCCGTAGTTAGGCCACCACTTCAAGAACTCTGTAGCAC
CGCCTACATACCTCGCTCTGCTAATCCTGTTACCAGTGGCTGCTGCCAGTGGCGATAAGTCGTGTCTTAC
CGGGTTGGACTCAAGACGATAGTTACCGGATAAGGCGCAGCGGTCGGGCTGAACGGGGGGTTCGTGCACA
CAGCCCAGCTTGGAGCGAACGACCTACACCGAACTGAGATACCTACAGCGTGAGCTATGAGAAAGCGCCA
CGCTTCCCGAAGGGAGAAAGGCGGACAGGTATCCGGTAAGCGGCAGGGTCGGAACAGGAGAGCGCACGAG
GGAGCTTCCAGGGGGAAACGCCTGGTATCTTTATAGTCCTGTCGGGTTTCGCCACCTCTGACTTGAGCGT
CGATTTTTGTGATGCTCGTCAGGGGGGCGGAGCCTATGGAAAAACGCCAGCAACGCGGCCTTTTTACGGT
TCCTGGCCTTTTGCTGGCCTTTTGCTCACATGTTCTTTCCTGCGTTATCCCCTGATTCTGTGGATAACCG
TATTACCGCCTTTGAGTGAGCTGATACCGCTCGCCGCAGCCGAACGACCGAGCGCAGCGAGTCAGTGAGC
GAGGAAGCGGAAGAGCGCCCAATACGCAAACCGCCTCTCCCCGCGCGTTGGCCGATTCATTAATGCAGGG
GGAT
Features (pLannotate 1.2.2; 14 found; start..end, strand, type, name):
     14..31      +  promoter       T7 promoter (fragment): promoter for bacteriophage T7 RNA polymerase
     58..1155    +  CDS            S3: SIGNS_REOVL - Experimental evidence at protein level: Swiss-Prot protein existence level 1. Protein that binds to ssRNA and may be involved in genome packaging. From Reovirus type 1 (strain Lang) (T1L) (Mammalian orthoreovirus 1).
   1226..1317    +  ncRNA          HDV ribozyme: Accession: RF00094 - Hepatitis delta virus ribozyme
   1332..1381    +  CDS            SET1 (fragment): solubility-enhancement tag derived from T7 phage gene 10B
   1389..1436    +  terminator     T7 terminator: transcription terminator for bacteriophage T7 RNA polymerase
   1465..1499    +  misc_feature   MCS (fragment): pUC18/19 multiple cloning site
   1504..1522    -  promoter       SP6 promoter: promoter for bacteriophage SP6 RNA polymerase
   1751..2026    +  CDS            TcR (fragment): tetracycline efflux protein; tet; confers resistance to tetracycline
   2026..2076    -  misc_feature   bom (fragment): basis of mobility region from pBR322
   2178..2213    -  CDS            rop (fragment): Rop protein, which maintains plasmids at low copy number; rop
   2308..2412    +  promoter       AmpR promoter: bla
   2413..3273    +  CDS            AmpR: β-lactamase; bla; confers resistance to ampicillin, carbenicillin, and related antibiotics
   3444..4032    +  rep_origin     ori: high-copy-number ColE1/pMB1/pBR322/pUC origin of replication
   4215..4268    +  CDS            lacI (fragment): lac repressor; lacI; The lac repressor binds to the lac operator to inhibit transcription in E. coli. This inhibition can be relieved by adding lactose or isopropyl-β-D-thiogalactopyranoside (IPTG).
