[The description below was written by a language model from this plasmid's Addgene catalogue record and pLannotate feature annotations shown in this document.]
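Description:
pT7-S3T1L is a 4,274-nt reverse-genetics plasmid that carries a cDNA copy of the S3 gene segment of mammalian orthoreovirus type 1 Lang (T1L). It is built on the p3E5EGFP backbone and is catalogued as a mammalian expression vector. In E. coli it is maintained as a high-copy plasmid through a ColE1/pUC-type origin and is selected with ampicillin via the bla (AmpR) gene and its own promoter. The annotation also picks up short fragments of TcR, bom, rop, lacI, a pUC multiple cloning site and an SP6 promoter. These appear to be non-functional leftovers of the backbone's pBR322/pUC ancestry rather than working parts of the design. The small "SET1" hit just upstream of the T7 terminator is likewise probably phage T7 gene 10-derived sequence that accompanies the terminator, not a real tag.

The functional cassette runs from a T7 promoter through the S3 segment to a hepatitis delta virus (HDV) ribozyme and a T7 terminator. The S3 open reading frame encodes the nonstructural ssRNA-binding protein sigma-NS, which may be involved in genome packaging. Transcription depends on T7 RNA polymerase, which must be supplied in the transfected cells. The promoter sits close to the segment's 5′ end, and self-cleavage by the HDV ribozyme trims the transcript at the 3′ end. Together these should yield an RNA whose termini approximate those of the native viral plus-strand, which can both be translated and serve as a template for the double-stranded genome segment.

According to the associated publication, the plasmid belongs to a plasmid-based reverse genetics system for double-stranded RNA viruses. In such a system it would be used with companion plasmids for the other reovirus segments to recover infectious virus from cloned cDNA and to introduce defined S3 mutations or make reassortants.
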