Addgene plasmid #33294: pT7-S3T1L
Depositing lab: Terence Dermody. Depositing organization: Vanderbilt University. Publication: A plasmid-based reverse genetics system for animal double-stranded RNA viruses. Kobayashi T, Antar AA, Boehme KW, Danthi P, Eby EA, Guglielmi KM, Holm GH, Johnson EM, Maginnis MS, Naik S, Skelton WB, Wetzel JD, Wilson GJ, Chappell JD, Dermody TS. Cell Host Microbe. 2007 Apr 19;1(2):147-57. 10.1016/j.chom.2007.03.003 PubMed 18005692.
Backbone
  Vector backbone: p3E5EGFP
  Backbone manufacturer: made by Yoshihiro Kawaoka
  Vector type: Mammalian Expression
Growth in bacteria
  Bacterial resistance: Ampicillin, 100 μg/mL
  Growth temperature: 37°C
  Growth strain: DH5alpha
  Copy number: High Copy
Gene/Insert
  Gene/Insert name: S3
  Species: Orthoreovirus T1L
  Entrez Gene: MoV1sS3gp1 (a.k.a. MoV1sS3gp1)
  Promoter: T7
  Cloning method: Restriction Enzyme; 5′ cloning site none (unknown if destroyed); 3′ cloning site none (unknown if destroyed)
  Sequencing primers: 5′ T7 forward; 3′ T7 terminal
Terms and licenses: Academic/Nonprofit Terms; Industry Terms: Not Available to Industry
How to cite: pT7-S3T1L was a gift from Terence Dermody (Addgene plasmid # 33294 ; http://n2t.net/addgene:33294 ; RRID:Addgene_33294)
