>Addgene plasmid #33294 | pT7-S3T1L | addgene partial sequence | sequence record 41354 | T7-term
CGGGCTTTGTTAGCAGCCGGATCCTTTTTTTTGAGCTCTCCCTTAGCCATCCGAGTGGACGACGTCCTCC
TTCGGATGCCCAGGTCGGACCGCGAGGAGGTGGAGATGCCATGCCGACCCGATGATTAGGCGCCACCCAC
CACCAAGACACCGGCACATGTCTTGGCGACCACATCGGCTCACTCACCCATTACACGCGAATTGGAAACA
CCAGCAATCTAGCATCAGTAGCATCAGCTGCTACCCATCGACCTCGATCCAGCGAAATACTCAAAGATGA
CGTAACCACTGAATCGTCCAACGCCGATCGAGTCCAAAGTCTCATCGTTTCACGCATGTCTATCTTCAAA
TTCTTATCCTTCATCATCACACAAAACCTGAAACACTGGGCATCAATGGTAGCAAATGAAGAAGCCATTC
TGAAAACACGTTCACTAAAAGGTATCATCATCTGTATCTTGTCCAGCTCAGTAGCGTTGTGTGCTAAATC
ATCCATCTCAAGTTTGAATTGCATACAGTTCAGCACAAGACATGTTTTGAGTACACAGATAGCTTCTGCC
GTTTCCTCGCAATATAACTCATTGATGCATCGTGAAGAATCCATGCTCTGATCACCAGCTGATCGGTTGC
TAGCGTCCACCTCACATCCGTATGAGATATCCATGCATGCTAATCCCTTAAGTCCATCATCCAAAAGCTG
TTCTGCAGAAAGCGTTGGGGCGACAGGTACCACTGTGTCACCATCAAGTGTAATCATGTAGGGTAAAGCT
AACGTCATGCAGTCCAAATCTGCTGCCAAGTGCATGATGGGCACACGTTTGTAGGAAGGCTCAGTGGTAA
TGTGTAGTCCAGCCATACCCATAGTGAACAATCTGGCAAGCGATGATGGAGAATAT
